>Addgene plasmid #140256 | CGBE1-NG (pBM1246) | addgene full sequence | sequence record 291778 | Addgene NGS Result
CCGGTCATCATCACCATCACCATTGAGTTTAAACCCGCTGATCAGCCTCGACTGTGCCTTCTAGTTGCCA
GCCATCTGTTGTTTGCCCCTCCCCCGTGCCTTCCTTGACCCTGGAAGGTGCCACTCCCACTGTCCTTTCC
TAATAAAATGAGGAAATTGCATCGCATTGTCTGAGTAGGTGTCATTCTATTCTGGGGGGTGGGGTGGGGC
AGGACAGCAAGGGGGAGGATTGGGAAGACAATAGCAGGCATGCTGGGGATGCGGTGGGCTCTATGGCTTC
TGAGGCGGAAAGAACCAGCTGGGGCTCGATACCGTCGACCTCTAGCTAGAGCTTGGCGTAATCATGGTCA
TAGCTGTTTCCTGTGTGAAATTGTTATCCGCTCACAATTCCACACAACATACGAGCCGGAAGCATAAAGT
GTAAAGCCTAGGGTGCCTAATGAGTGAGCTAACTCACATTAATTGCGTTGCGCTCACTGCCCGCTTTCCA
GTCGGGAAACCTGTCGTGCCAGCTGCATTAATGAATCGGCCAACGCGCGGGGAGAGGCGGTTTGCGTATT
GGGCGCTCTTCCGCTTCCTCGCTCACTGACTCGCTGCGCTCGGTCGTTCGGCTGCGGCGAGCGGTATCAG
CTCACTCAAAGGCGGTAATACGGTTATCCACAGAATCAGGGGATAACGCAGGAAAGAACATGTGAGCAAA
AGGCCAGCAAAAGGCCAGGAACCGTAAAAAGGCCGCGTTGCTGGCGTTTTTCCATAGGCTCCGCCCCCCT
GACGAGCATCACAAAAATCGACGCTCAAGTCAGAGGTGGCGAAACCCGACAGGACTATAAAGATACCAGG
CGTTTCCCCCTGGAAGCTCCCTCGTGCGCTCTCCTGTTCCGACCCTGCCGCTTACCGGATACCTGTCCGC
CTTTCTCCCTTCGGGAAGCGTGGCGCTTTCTCATAGCTCACGCTGTAGGTATCTCAGTTCGGTGTAGGTC
GTTCGCTCCAAGCTGGGCTGTGTGCACGAACCCCCCGTTCAGCCCGACCGCTGCGCCTTATCCGGTAACT
ATCGTCTTGAGTCCAACCCGGTAAGACACGACTTATCGCCACTGGCAGCAGCCACTGGTAACAGGATTAG
CAGAGCGAGGTATGTAGGCGGTGCTACAGAGTTCTTGAAGTGGTGGCCTAACTACGGCTACACTAGAAGA
ACAGTATTTGGTATCTGCGCTCTGCTGAAGCCAGTTACCTTCGGAAAAAGAGTTGGTAGCTCTTGATCCG
GCAAACAAACCACCGCTGGTAGCGGTGGTTTTTTTGTTTGCAAGCAGCAGATTACGCGCAGAAAAAAAGG
ATCTCAAGAAGATCCTTTGATCTTTTCTACGGGGTCTGACACTCAGTGGAACGAAAACTCACGTTAAGGG
ATTTTGGTCATGAGATTATCAAAAAGGATCTTCACCTAGATCCTTTTAAATTAAAAATGAAGTTTTAAAT
CAATCTAAAGTATATATGAGTAAACTTGGTCTGACAGTTACCAATGCTTAATCAGTGAGGCACCTATCTC
AGCGATCTGTCTATTTCGTTCATCCATAGTTGCCTGACTCCCCGTCGTGTAGATAACTACGATACGGGAG
GGCTTACCATCTGGCCCCAGTGCTGCAATGATACCGCGAGACCCACGCTCACCGGCTCCAGATTTATCAG
CAATAAACCAGCCAGCCGGAAGGGCCGAGCGCAGAAGTGGTCCTGCAACTTTATCCGCCTCCATCCAGTC
TATTAATTGTTGCCGGGAAGCTAGAGTAAGTAGTTCGCCAGTTAATAGTTTGCGCAACGTTGTTGCCATT
GCTACAGGCATCGTGGTGTCACGCTCGTCGTTTGGTATGGCTTCATTCAGCTCCGGTTCCCAACGATCAA
GGCGAGTTACATGATCCCCCATGTTGTGCAAAAAAGCGGTTAGCTCCTTCGGTCCTCCGATCGTTGTCAG
AAGTAAGTTGGCCGCAGTGTTATCACTCATGGTTATGGCAGCACTGCATAATTCTCTTACTGTCATGCCA
TCCGTAAGATGCTTTTCTGTGACTGGTGAGTACTCAACCAAGTCATTCTGAGAATAGTGTATGCGGCGAC
CGAGTTGCTCTTGCCCGGCGTCAATACGGGATAATACCGCGCCACATAGCAGAACTTTAAAAGTGCTCAT
CATTGGAAAACGTTCTTCGGGGCGAAAACTCTCAAGGATCTTACCGCTGTTGAGATCCAGTTCGATGTAA
CCCACTCGTGCACCCAACTGATCTTCAGCATCTTTTACTTTCACCAGCGTTTCTGGGTGAGCAAAAACAG
GAAGGCAAAATGCCGCAAAAAAGGGAATAAGGGCGACACGGAAATGTTGAATACTCATACTCTTCCTTTT
TCAATATTATTGAAGCATTTATCAGGGTTATTGTCTCATGAGCGGATACATATTTGAATGTATTTAGAAA
AATAAACAAATAGGGGTTCCGCGCACATTTCCCCGAAAAGTGCCACCTGACGTCGACGGATCGGGAGATC
GATCTCCCGATCCCCTAGGGTCGACTCTCAGTACAATCTGCTCTGATGCCGCATAGTTAAGCCAGTATCT
GCTCCCTGCTTGTGTGTTGGAGGTCGCTGAGTAGTGCGCGAGCAAAATTTAAGCTACAACAAGGCAAGGC
TTGACCGACAATTGCATGAAGAATCTGCTTAGGGTTAGGCGTTTTGCGCTGCTTCGCGATGTACGGGCCA
GATATACGCGTTGACATTGATTATTGACTAGTTATTAATAGTAATCAATTACGGGGTCATTAGTTCATAG
CCCATATATGGAGTTCCGCGTTACATAACTTACGGTAAATGGCCCGCCTGGCTGACCGCCCAACGACCCC
CGCCCATTGACGTCAATAATGACGTATGTTCCCATAGTAACGCCAATAGGGACTTTCCATTGACGTCAAT
GGGTGGAGTATTTACGGTAAACTGCCCACTTGGCAGTACATCAAGTGTATCATATGCCAAGTACGCCCCC
TATTGACGTCAATGACGGTAAATGGCCCGCCTGGCATTATGCCCAGTACATGACCTTATGGGACTTTCCT
ACTTGGCAGTACATCTACGTATTAGTCATCGCTATTACCATGGTGATGCGGTTTTGGCAGTACATCAATG
GGCGTGGATAGCGGTTTGACTCACGGGGATTTCCAAGTCTCCACCCCATTGACGTCAATGGGAGTTTGTT
TTGGCACCAAAATCAACGGGACTTTCCAAAATGTCGTAACAACTCCGCCCCATTGACGCAAATGGGCGGT
AGGCGTGTACGGTGGGAGGTCTATATAAGCAGAGCTGGTTTAGTGAACCGTCAGATCCGCTAGAGATCCG
CGGCCGCTAATACGACTCACTATAGGGAGAGCCGCCACCATGAAACGGACAGCCGACGGAAGCGAGTTCG
AGTCACCAAAGAAGAAGCGGAAAGTCGCCAACGAACTGACCTGGCACGACGTGCTGGCCGAAGAGAAGCA
GCAGCCCTATTTCCTTAACACCCTGCAGACCGTGGCCAGCGAGCGGCAGAGCGGCGTGACCATCTACCCC
CCACAGAAAGACGTGTTTAACGCCTTCCGCTTCACAGAGCTGGGCGACGTGAAGGTGGTGATCCTGGGCC
AGGACCCCTACCACGGCCCCGGCCAGGCCCATGGTCTGGCCTTCAGCGTGCGGCCCGGCATCGCCATCCC
CCCCAGCCTGCTGAACATGTATAAGGAGCTGGAAAACACCATCCCCGGCTTCACCCGGCCCAATCACGGC
TACCTGGAGAGCTGGGCGCGGCAGGGCGTGCTGCTGCTCAACACCGTGCTGACGGTACGGGCCGGCCAGG
CGCATAGCCACGCCAGCCTGGGCTGGGAGACCTTCACCGATAAGGTGATCAGCCTGATCAACCAGCACCG
GGAGGGCGTGGTGTTTCTGCTGTGGGGCAGCCATGCCCAGAAGAAAGGCGCCATCATCGACAAGCAGCGG
CATCATGTGCTGAAAGCCCCCCACCCCAGCCCCCTTAGCGCCCACCGGGGCTTCTTCGGCTGCAACCATT
TCGTGCTGGCCAATCAGTGGCTGGAACAACGGGGCGAGACCCCCATTGACTGGATGCCCGTGTTGCCCGC
CGAGAGCGAGAGCGGCGGGAGCGGCGGGAGCGGGGGGAGCTCCTCAGAGACTGGGCCTGTCGCCGTCGAT
CCAACCCTGCGCCGCCGGATTGAACCTCACGAGTTTGAAGTGTTCTTTGACCCCCGGGAGCTGGCCAAGG
AGACATGCCTGCTGTACGAGATCAACTGGGGAGGCAGGCACTCCATCTGGAGGCACACCTCTCAGAACAC
AAATAAGCACGTGGAGGTGAACTTCATCGAGAAGTTTACCACAGAGCGGTACTTCTGCCCCAATACCAGA
TGTAGCATCACATGGTTTCTGAGCTGGTCCCCTTGCGGAGAGTGTAGCAGGGCCATCACCGAGTTCCTGT
CCAGATATCCACACGTGACACTGTTTATCTACATCGCCAGGCTGTATCACCACGCAGACCCAAGGAATAG
GCAGGGCCTGCGCGATCTGATCAGCTCCGGCGTGACCATCCAGATCATGACAGAGCAGGAGTCCGGCTAC
TGCTGGCGGAACTTCGTGAATTATTCTCCTAGCAACGAGGCCCACTGGCCTAGGTACCCACACCTGTGGG
TGCGCCTGTACGTGCTGGAGCTGTATTGCATCATCCTGGGCCTGCCCCCTTGTCTGAATATCCTGCGGAG
AAAGCAGCCCCAGCTGACCTTCTTTACAATCGCCCTGCAGTCTTGTCACTATCAGAGGCTGCCACCCCAC
ATCCTGTGGGCCACAGGCCTGAAGTCTGGAGGATCTAGCGGAGGATCCTCTGGCAGCGAGACACCAGGAA
CAAGCGAGTCAGCAACACCAGAGAGCAGTGGCGGCAGCAGCGGCGGCAGCGACAAGAAGTACAGCATCGG
CCTGGCCATCGGCACCAACTCTGTGGGCTGGGCCGTGATCACCGACGAGTACAAGGTGCCCAGCAAGAAA
TTCAAGGTGCTGGGCAACACCGACCGGCACAGCATCAAGAAGAACCTGATCGGAGCCCTGCTGTTCGACA
GCGGCGAAACAGCCGAGGCCACCCGGCTGAAGAGAACCGCCAGAAGAAGATACACCAGACGGAAGAACCG
GATCTGCTATCTGCAAGAGATCTTCAGCAACGAGATGGCCAAGGTGGACGACAGCTTCTTCCACAGACTG
GAAGAGTCCTTCCTGGTGGAAGAGGATAAGAAGCACGAGCGGCACCCCATCTTCGGCAACATCGTGGACG
AGGTGGCCTACCACGAGAAGTACCCCACCATCTACCACCTGAGAAAGAAACTGGTGGACAGCACCGACAA
GGCCGACCTGCGGCTGATCTATCTGGCCCTGGCCCACATGATCAAGTTCCGGGGCCACTTCCTGATCGAG
GGCGACCTGAACCCCGACAACAGCGACGTGGACAAGCTGTTCATCCAGCTGGTGCAGACCTACAACCAGC
TGTTCGAGGAAAACCCCATCAACGCCAGCGGCGTGGACGCCAAGGCCATCCTGTCTGCCAGACTGAGCAA
GAGCAGACGGCTGGAAAATCTGATCGCCCAGCTGCCCGGCGAGAAGAAGAATGGCCTGTTCGGAAACCTG
ATTGCCCTGAGCCTGGGCCTGACCCCCAACTTCAAGAGCAACTTCGACCTGGCCGAGGATGCCAAACTGC
AGCTGAGCAAGGACACCTACGACGACGACCTGGACAACCTGCTGGCCCAGATCGGCGACCAGTACGCCGA
CCTGTTTCTGGCCGCCAAGAACCTGTCCGACGCCATCCTGCTGAGCGACATCCTGAGAGTGAACACCGAG
ATCACCAAGGCCCCCCTGAGCGCCTCTATGATCAAGAGATACGACGAGCACCACCAGGACCTGACCCTGC
TGAAAGCTCTCGTGCGGCAGCAGCTGCCTGAGAAGTACAAAGAGATTTTCTTCGACCAGAGCAAGAACGG
CTACGCCGGCTACATTGACGGCGGAGCCAGCCAGGAAGAGTTCTACAAGTTCATCAAGCCCATCCTGGAA
AAGATGGACGGCACCGAGGAACTGCTCGTGAAGCTGAACAGAGAGGACCTGCTGCGGAAGCAGCGGACCT
TCGACAACGGCAGCATCCCCCACCAGATCCACCTGGGAGAGCTGCACGCCATTCTGCGGCGGCAGGAAGA
TTTTTACCCATTCCTGAAGGACAACCGGGAAAAGATCGAGAAGATCCTGACCTTCCGCATCCCCTACTAC
GTGGGCCCTCTGGCCAGGGGAAACAGCAGATTCGCCTGGATGACCAGAAAGAGCGAGGAAACCATCACCC
CCTGGAACTTCGAGGAAGTGGTGGACAAGGGCGCTTCCGCCCAGAGCTTCATCGAGCGGATGACCAACTT
CGATAAGAACCTGCCCAACGAGAAGGTGCTGCCCAAGCACAGCCTGCTGTACGAGTACTTCACCGTGTAT
AACGAGCTGACCAAAGTGAAATACGTGACCGAGGGAATGAGAAAGCCCGCCTTCCTGAGCGGCGAGCAGA
AAAAGGCCATCGTGGACCTGCTGTTCAAGACCAACCGGAAAGTGACCGTGAAGCAGCTGAAAGAGGACTA
CTTCAAGAAAATCGAGTGCTTCGACTCCGTGGAAATCTCCGGCGTGGAAGATCGGTTCAACGCCTCCCTG
GGCACATACCACGATCTGCTGAAAATTATCAAGGACAAGGACTTCCTGGACAATGAGGAAAACGAGGACA
TTCTGGAAGATATCGTGCTGACCCTGACACTGTTTGAGGACAGAGAGATGATCGAGGAACGGCTGAAAAC
CTATGCCCACCTGTTCGACGACAAAGTGATGAAGCAGCTGAAGCGGCGGAGATACACCGGCTGGGGCAGG
CTGAGCCGGAAGCTGATCAACGGCATCCGGGACAAGCAGTCCGGCAAGACAATCCTGGATTTCCTGAAGT
CCGACGGCTTCGCCAACAGAAACTTCATGCAGCTGATCCACGACGACAGCCTGACCTTTAAAGAGGACAT
CCAGAAAGCCCAGGTGTCCGGCCAGGGCGATAGCCTGCACGAGCACATTGCCAATCTGGCCGGCAGCCCC
GCCATTAAGAAGGGCATCCTGCAGACAGTGAAGGTGGTGGACGAGCTCGTGAAAGTGATGGGCCGGCACA
AGCCCGAGAACATCGTGATCGAAATGGCCAGAGAGAACCAGACCACCCAGAAGGGACAGAAGAACAGCCG
CGAGAGAATGAAGCGGATCGAAGAGGGCATCAAAGAGCTGGGCAGCCAGATCCTGAAAGAACACCCCGTG
GAAAACACCCAGCTGCAGAACGAGAAGCTGTACCTGTACTACCTGCAGAATGGGCGGGATATGTACGTGG
ACCAGGAACTGGACATCAACCGGCTGTCCGACTACGATGTGGACCATATCGTGCCTCAGAGCTTTCTGAA
GGACGACTCCATCGACAACAAGGTGCTGACCAGAAGCGACAAGAACCGGGGCAAGAGCGACAACGTGCCC
TCCGAAGAGGTCGTGAAGAAGATGAAGAACTACTGGCGGCAGCTGCTGAACGCCAAGCTGATTACCCAGA
GAAAGTTCGACAATCTGACCAAGGCCGAGAGAGGCGGCCTGAGCGAACTGGATAAGGCCGGCTTCATCAA
GAGACAGCTGGTGGAAACCCGGCAGATCACAAAGCACGTGGCACAGATCCTGGACTCCCGGATGAACACT
AAGTACGACGAGAATGACAAGCTGATCCGGGAAGTGAAAGTGATCACCCTGAAGTCCAAGCTGGTGTCCG
ATTTCCGGAAGGATTTCCAGTTTTACAAAGTGCGCGAGATCAACAACTACCACCACGCCCACGACGCCTA
CCTGAACGCCGTCGTGGGAACCGCCCTGATCAAAAAGTACCCTAAGCTGGAAAGCGAGTTCGTGTACGGC
GACTACAAGGTGTACGACGTGCGGAAGATGATCGCCAAGAGCGAGCAGGAAATCGGCAAGGCTACCGCCA
AGTACTTCTTCTACAGCAACATCATGAACTTTTTCAAGACCGAGATTACCCTGGCCAACGGCGAGATCCG
GAAGCGGCCTCTGATCGAGACAAACGGCGAAACCGGGGAGATCGTGTGGGATAAGGGCCGGGATTTTGCC
ACCGTGCGGAAAGTGCTGAGCATGCCCCAAGTGAATATCGTGAAAAAGACCGAGGTGCAGACAGGCGGCT
TCAGCAAAGAGTCTATCCGGCCCAAGAGGAACAGCGATAAGCTGATCGCCAGAAAGAAGGACTGGGACCC
TAAGAAGTACGGCGGCTTCGTGAGCCCCACCGTGGCCTATTCTGTGCTGGTGGTGGCCAAAGTGGAAAAG
GGCAAGTCCAAGAAACTGAAGAGTGTGAAAGAGCTGCTGGGGATCACCATCATGGAAAGAAGCAGCTTCG
AGAAGAATCCCATCGACTTTCTGGAAGCCAAGGGCTACAAAGAAGTGAAAAAGGACCTGATCATCAAGCT
GCCTAAGTACTCCCTGTTCGAGCTGGAAAACGGCCGGAAGAGAATGCTGGCCTCTGCCCGGTTCCTGCAG
AAGGGAAACGAACTGGCCCTGCCCTCCAAATATGTGAACTTCCTGTACCTGGCCAGCCACTATGAGAAGC
TGAAGGGCTCCCCCGAGGATAATGAGCAGAAACAGCTGTTTGTGGAACAGCACAAGCACTACCTGGACGA
GATCATCGAGCAGATCAGCGAGTTCTCCAAGAGAGTGATCCTGGCCGACGCTAATCTGGACAAAGTGCTG
TCCGCCTACAACAAGCACCGGGATAAGCCCATCAGAGAGCAGGCCGAGAATATCATCCACCTGTTTACCC
TGACCAATCTGGGAGCCCCTCGGGCCTTCAAGTACTTTGACACCACCATCGACCGGAAGGTGTACCGGAG
CACCAAAGAGGTGCTGGACGCCACCCTGATCCACCAGAGCATCACCGGCCTGTACGAGACACGGATCGAC
CTGTCTCAGCTGGGAGGTGACTCTGGCGGCTCAAAAAGAACCGCCGACGGCAGCGAATTCGAGCCCAAGA
AGAAGAGGAAAGTCGGAGGCGGTGGAAGCGGCGCAACAAACTTCTCTCTGCTGAAACAAGCCGGAGATGT
CGAAGAGAATCCTGGACCGATGGTGAGCAAGGGCGAGGAGCTGTTCACCGGGGTGGTGCCCATCCTGGTC
GAGCTGGACGGCGACGTAAACGGCCACAAGTTCAGCGTGTCCGGCGAGGGCGAGGGCGATGCCACCTACG
GCAAGCTGACCCTGAAGTTCATCTGCACCACCGGCAAGCTGCCCGTGCCCTGGCCCACCCTCGTGACCAC
CCTGACCTACGGCGTGCAGTGCTTCAGCCGCTACCCCGACCACATGAAGCAGCACGACTTCTTCAAGTCC
GCCATGCCCGAAGGCTACGTCCAGGAGCGCACCATCTTCTTCAAGGACGACGGCAACTACAAGACCCGCG
CCGAGGTGAAGTTCGAGGGCGACACCCTGGTGAACCGCATCGAGCTGAAGGGCATCGACTTCAAGGAGGA
CGGCAACATCCTGGGGCACAAGCTGGAGTACAACTACAACAGCCACAACGTCTATATCATGGCCGACAAG
CAGAAGAACGGCATCAAGGTGAACTTCAAGATCCGCCACAACATCGAGGACGGCAGCGTGCAGCTCGCCG
ACCACTACCAGCAGAACACCCCCATCGGCGACGGCCCCGTGCTGCTGCCCGACAACCACTACCTGAGCAC
CCAGTCCGCCCTGAGCAAAGACCCCAACGAGAAGCGCGATCACATGGTCCTGCTGGAGTTCGTGACCGCC
GCCGGGATCACTCTCGGCATGGACGAGCTGTACAAGTGA
Features (pLannotate 1.2.2; 19 found; start..end, strand, type, name):
     52..276     +  polyA_signal   bGH poly(A) signal: bovine growth hormone polyadenylation signal
    280..301     +  promoter       SV40 promoter (fragment): SV40 enhancer and early promoter
    306..322     +  misc_feature   MCS (fragment): pBluescript multiple cloning site
    371..387     -  protein_bind   lac operator: The lac repressor binds to the lac operator to inhibit transcription in E. coli. This inhibition can be relieved by adding lactose or isopropyl-β-D-thiogalactopyranoside (IPTG). lac repressor encoded by lacI
    395..425     -  promoter       lac promoter: promoter for the E. coli lac operon
    440..461     -  protein_bind   CAP binding site: CAP binding activates transcription in the presence of cAMP. E. coli catabolite activator protein
    474..566     -  CDS            lacI (fragment): lac repressor; lacI; The lac repressor binds to the lac operator to inhibit transcription in E. coli. This inhibition can be relieved by adding lactose or isopropyl-β-D-thiogalactopyranoside (IPTG).
    749..1337    -  rep_origin     ori: high-copy-number ColE1/pMB1/pBR322/pUC origin of replication
   1508..2368    -  CDS            AmpR: β-lactamase; bla; confers resistance to ampicillin, carbenicillin, and related antibiotics
   2369..2473    -  promoter       AmpR promoter: bla
   2544..2588    -  misc_feature   bom (fragment): basis of mobility region from pBR322
   2743..3122    +  enhancer       CMV enhancer: human cytomegalovirus immediate early enhancer
   3123..3326    +  promoter       CMV promoter: human cytomegalovirus (CMV) immediate early promoter
   3368..3386    +  promoter       T7 promoter: promoter for bacteriophage T7 RNA polymerase
   3457..4140    +  CDS            ung: UNG_ECOLI - Experimental evidence at protein level: Swiss-Prot protein existence level 1. Excises uracil residues from the DNA which can arise as a result of misincorporation of dUMP residues by DNA polymerase or due to deamination of cytosine. From Escherichia coli (strain K12).
   4171..4854    +  CDS            Apobec1: ABEC1_RAT - Experimental evidence at protein level: Swiss-Prot protein existence level 1. Catalytic component of the apolipoprotein B mRNA editing enzyme complex which is responsible for the postranscriptional editing of a CAA codon for Gln to a UAA codon for stop in the APOB mRNA. May also play a role in the epigenetic regulation of gene expression by participating in DNA demethylation. From Rattus norvegicus (Rat).
   4951..6552    +  CDS            dCas9(N): N-terminal portion of catalytically inactive Streptococcus pyogenes dCas9 carrying the D10A mutation (Zetsche et al., 2015)
   6553..9047    +  CDS            Cas9(C) (fragment): C-terminal portion of Streptococcus pyogenes Cas9 (Zetsche et al., 2015)
   9190..9906    +  CDS            EGFP: EGFP is a basic (constitutively fluorescent) green fluorescent protein published in 1996, derived from Aequorea victoria. It is reported to be a rapidly-maturing weak dimer with moderate acid sensitivity.
