[The description below was written by a language model from this plasmid's Addgene catalogue record and pLannotate feature annotations shown in this document.]
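Description:
CGBE1-NG (pBM1246) is a 9.9 kb mammalian expression plasmid encoding a CRISPR C-to-G base editor, built by Gibson assembly on the CMV backbone of a pCMV-ABEmax-P2A-EGFP vector. It is maintained in E. coli through a high-copy ColE1/pUC-type origin and selected with ampicillin via the β-lactamase gene. The backbone also carries small remnants of lac regulatory elements, an SV40 promoter fragment and a bom fragment, none of which appear to play a role in the design. There is no mammalian selection marker in the feature table.

The payload is a single open reading frame of about 6.5 kb driven by the CMV immediate-early enhancer and promoter and terminated by the bGH polyadenylation signal. A T7 promoter lies just upstream of the coding sequence. From the N-terminus, the fusion consists of a bipartite NLS, E. coli uracil DNA N-glycosylase (UNG), rat APOBEC1 cytidine deaminase carrying the R33A mutation, an S. pyogenes Cas9 D10A nickase with the NG-variant mutations, and a second bipartite NLS. The annotation software splits the Cas9 into N- and C-terminal segments, but they are contiguous and represent one protein. The uracil glycosylase inhibitor domains of the parental BE4max architecture have been removed (ΔUGI). In this arrangement the deaminase converts a target cytosine to uracil, and UNG excises the uracil instead of its removal being blocked, which favours C-to-G transversion outcomes. The NG mutations are expected to relax PAM recognition and so broaden the range of targetable sites. A P2A self-cleaving peptide followed by EGFP yields a separate fluorescent marker for identifying or sorting transfected cells. The plasmid encodes no guide RNA, so one must be supplied separately. It is intended for targeted C-to-G editing in human cells.
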