Addgene plasmid #140256: CGBE1-NG (pBM1246)
Purpose: CMV promoter expression plasmid for UNG(E.coli)-rAPOBEC1(R33A)-nCas9_NG-P2A-EGFP
Depositing lab: Keith Joung. Depositing organization: Massachusetts General Hospital. Publication: CRISPR C-to-G base editors for inducing targeted DNA transversions in human cells. Kurt IC, Zhou R, Iyer S, Garcia SP, Miller BR, Langner LM, Grunewald J, Joung JK. Nat Biotechnol. 2020 Jul 20. pii: 10.1038/s41587-020-0609-x. doi: 10.1038/s41587-020-0609-x. PubMed 32690971.
Backbone
  Vector backbone: CMV
  Backbone manufacturer: pCMV-ABEmax-P2A-EGFP (Addgene #112101)
  Backbone size w/o insert (bp): 3400
  Total vector size (bp): 9909
  Vector type: Mammalian Expression
Growth in bacteria
  Bacterial resistance: Ampicillin, 100 μg/mL
  Growth temperature: 37°C
  Growth strain: DH5alpha
  Copy number: High Copy
Gene/Insert
  Gene/Insert name: eUNG-BE4max(R33A)_NG-ΔUGI (alt name: bpNLS-UNG(E.coli)-rAPOBEC1(R33A)-nCas9_NG-bpNLS-P2A-EGFP)
  Species: R. norvegicus (rat); E. coli, S. pyogenes
  Insert size (bp): 6544
  Mutation: R33A in rAPOBEC1, NG mutations in SpCas9, D10A in Cas9
  Promoter: CMV
  Cloning method: Gibson Cloning
  Sequencing primers: 5′ CGCAAATGGGCGGTAGGCGTG; 3′ TAGAAGGCACAGTCGAGG
Resource information
  A portion of this plasmid was derived from a plasmid made by: Addgene #140251, #125615
Terms and licenses: Academic/Nonprofit Terms; Industry Terms: Not Available to Industry
How to cite: CGBE1-NG (pBM1246) was a gift from Keith Joung (Addgene plasmid # 140256 ; http://n2t.net/addgene:140256 ; RRID:Addgene_140256)
